Addgene plasmid #112890: pGDP3 arr
Purpose: This plasmid is part of the Minimal Antibiotic Resistance Platform (ARP) Kit (Addgene #1000000143). Low copy-number plasmid that constitutively expresses genes using the Pbla promoter.
Depositing lab: Gerard Wright. Depositing organization: McMaster University. Publication: A Common Platform for Antibiotic Dereplication and Adjuvant Discovery. Cox G, Sieron A, King AM, De Pascale G, Pawlowski AC, Koteva K, Wright GD. Cell Chem Biol. 2017 Jan 19;24(1):98-109. doi: 10.1016/j.chembiol.2016.11.011. Epub 2016 Dec 22. PubMed 28017602.
Backbone
  Vector backbone: pBR322
  Vector type: Bacterial Expression
Growth in bacteria
  Bacterial resistance: Ampicillin, 100 μg/mL
  Growth temperature: 37°C
  Growth strain: DH5alpha
  Copy number: Low Copy
Gene/Insert
  Gene/Insert name: arr
  Promoter: Pbla
  Tag / fusion protein: 6xHis (N terminal on backbone)
  Cloning method: Restriction Enzyme; 5′ cloning site unknown (unknown if destroyed)
  Sequencing primers: 5′ CATGAGACAATAACCCTG; 3′ CCAACTCAGCTTCCTTTC
Terms and licenses: Academic/Nonprofit Terms; Industry Terms: Not Available to Industry
Depositor comments: JoVE antibiotic dereplication paper: Zubyk, H.L., Cox, G., Wright, G.D. Antibiotic Dereplication Using the Antibiotic Resistance Platform. J. Vis. Exp. (152), e60536, doi:10.3791/60536 (2019). (https://www.jove.com/video/60536/antibiotic-dereplication-using-the-antibiotic-resistance-platform)
How to cite: pGDP3 arr was a gift from Gerard Wright (Addgene plasmid # 112890 ; http://n2t.net/addgene:112890 ; RRID:Addgene_112890)
