[The description below was written by a language model from this plasmid's Addgene catalogue record and the feature table of its GenBank file.]
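Description:
pGDP3 arr is a 3,670 bp circular bacterial expression plasmid built on a pBR322 backbone and belonging to the Minimal Antibiotic Resistance Platform kit, a collection of constructs that each express a single resistance determinant in E. coli. It replicates from the ColE1/pMB1-type origin. Although the generic annotation for that origin mentions high copy number, the plasmid retains the rop gene, whose product holds copy number down, consistent with the catalogue listing it as low copy. The pBR322 bom (basis of mobility) region is also present. Selection is by ampicillin, through the beta-lactamase gene driven by its own AmpR promoter.

The insert is arr, which the record names without further description or source organism; genes of this name generally encode rifampin ADP-ribosyltransferases. According to the catalogue, it is expressed constitutively from the Pbla promoter. That upstream promoter is not annotated as a separate feature in the table, and the arr coding sequence is not annotated either; it presumably occupies the unannotated gap between the tag elements. What is annotated is the surrounding expression cassette: an efficient ribosome binding site from phage T7 gene 10, an N-terminal 6xHis tag followed by a thrombin cleavage site, a second 6xHis sequence downstream of the insert position (whether it is translated in frame is not stated), and the rrnB T2 transcription terminator.

The combination of low copy number and a constitutive promoter gives steady resistance gene expression without induction. The platform is used for antibiotic dereplication, in which natural product extracts are screened against strains carrying known resistance genes to recognise known antibiotic classes, and for the discovery of antibiotic adjuvants.
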