LOCUS       Exported 3670 bp ds-DNA circular SYN 12-MAY-2021
DEFINITION  This plasmid is part of the Minimal Antibiotic Resistance Platform
            (ARP) Kit (Addgene #1000000143). Low copy-number plasmid that
            constitutively expresses genes using the Pbla promoter..
ACCESSION   .
VERSION     .
KEYWORDS    pGDP3 arr
SOURCE      synthetic DNA construct
  ORGANISM  synthetic DNA construct
REFERENCE   1 (bases 1 to 3670)
  AUTHORS   Cox G, Sieron A, King AM, De Pascale G, Pawlowski AC, Koteva K,
            Wright GD
  TITLE     A Common Platform for Antibiotic Dereplication and Adjuvant
            Discovery.
  JOURNAL   Cell Chem Biol. 2017 Jan 19;24(1):98-109. doi:
            10.1016/j.chembiol.2016.11.011. Epub 2016 Dec 22.
  PUBMED    28017602
REFERENCE   2 (bases 1 to 3670)
  AUTHORS   .
  TITLE     Direct Submission
  JOURNAL   Exported May 12, 2021 from SnapGene Server 1.1.58
            http://www.snapgene.com
FEATURES             Location/Qualifiers
     source          1..3670
                     /organism="synthetic DNA construct"
                     /mol_type="other DNA"
     RBS             232..254
                     /note="efficient ribosome binding site from bacteriophage
                     T7 gene 10 (Olins and Rangwala, 1989)"
     CDS             273..290
                     /codon_start=1
                     /product="6xHis affinity tag"
                     /label=6xHis
                     /translation="HHHHHH"
     CDS             300..317
                     /codon_start=1
                     /product="thrombin recognition and cleavage site"
                     /label=thrombin site
                     /translation="LVPRGS"
     CDS             795..812
                     /codon_start=1
                     /product="6xHis affinity tag"
                     /label=6xHis
                     /translation="HHHHHH"
     terminator      874..901
                     /label=rrnB T2 terminator
                     /note="transcription terminator T2 from the E. coli rrnB
                     gene"
     promoter        926..1030
                     /gene="bla"
                     /label=AmpR promoter
     CDS             1031..1891
                     /codon_start=1
                     /gene="bla"
                     /product="beta-lactamase"
                     /label=AmpR
                     /note="confers resistance to ampicillin, carbenicillin, and
                     related antibiotics"
                     /translation="MSIQHFRVALIPFFAAFCLPVFAHPETLVKVKDAEDQLGARVGYI
                     ELDLNSGKILESFRPEERFPMMSTFKVLLCGAVLSRIDAGQEQLGRRIHYSQNDLVEYS
                     PVTEKHLTDGMTVRELCSAAITMSDNTAANLLLTTIGGPKELTAFLHNMGDHVTRLDRW
                     EPELNEAIPNDERDTTMPAAMATTLRKLLTGELLTLASRQQLIDWMEADKVAGPLLRSA
                     LPAGWFIADKSGAGERGSRGIIAALGPDGKPSRIVVIYTTGSQATMDERNRQIAEIGAS
                     LIKHW"
     primer_bind     complement(1249..1268)
                     /label=Amp-R
                     /note="Ampicillin resistance gene, reverse primer"
     rep_origin      2062..2650
                     /direction=RIGHT
                     /label=ori
                     /note="high-copy-number ColE1/pMB1/pBR322/pUC origin of
                     replication"
     primer_bind     2551..2570
                     /label=pBR322ori-F
                     /note="pBR322 origin, forward primer"
     primer_bind     2804..2821
                     /label=L4440
                     /note="L4440 vector, forward primer"
     misc_feature    2836..2975
                     /label=bom
                     /note="basis of mobility region from pBR322"
     primer_bind     complement(2901..2920)
                     /label=pRS-marker
                     /note="pRS vectors, use to sequence yeast selectable
                     marker"
     primer_bind     3061..3083
                     /label=pGEX 3'
                     /note="pGEX vectors, reverse primer"
     CDS             complement(3077..3268)
                     /codon_start=1
                     /gene="rop"
                     /product="Rop protein, which maintains plasmids at low copy
                     number"
                     /label=rop
                     /translation="MTKQEKTALNMARFIRSQTLTLLEKLNELDADEQADICESLHDHA
                     DELYRSCLARFGDDGENL"
ORIGIN
        1 agtaaggcaa ccccgccagc ctagccggga gatctggcct attggttaaa aaatgagctg
       61 atttaacaaa aatttaacgc gaattttaac aaaatattaa cgcttacaat ttaggtggca
      121 cttttcgggg aaatgtgcgc ggaaccccta tttgtttatt tttctaaata cattcaaata
      181 tgtatccgct catgagacaa taaccctgat aaatgcttct ctagaaataa ttttgtttaa
      241 ctttaagaag gagatatacc atgggcagca gccatcatca tcatcatcac agcagcggcc
      301 tggtgccgcg cggcagccat atggtaaaag attggattcc catctctcat gataattaca
      361 agcaggtgca aggaccgttc tatcatggaa ccaaagccaa tttggcgatt ggtgacttgc
      421 taaccacagg gttcatctct catttcgagg acggtcgtat tcttaagcac atctactttt
      481 cagccttgat ggagccagca gtttggggag ctgaacttgc tatgtcactg tctggcctcg
      541 agggtcgcgg ctacatatac atagttgagc caacaggacc gttcgaagac gatccgaatc
      601 ttacgaacaa aaaatttccc ggtaatccaa cacagtccta tagaacctgc gaacccttga
      661 gaattgttgg cgttgttgaa gactgggagg ggcatcctgt tgaattaata aggggaatgt
      721 tggattcgtt agaggactta aagcgccgtg gtttacacgt cattgaagac tagaagcttg
      781 cggccgcact cgagcaccac caccaccacc actgagatcc ggctgctaac aaagcccgaa
      841 aggaagctga gttggctgct gccaccgctg agcaaaaggc catccgtcag gatggccttc
      901 tggtggcact tttcggggaa atgtgcgcgg aacccctatt tgtttatttt tctaaataca
      961 ttcaaatatg tatccgctca tgagacaata accctgataa atgcttcaat aatattgaaa
     1021 aaggaagagt atgagtattc aacatttccg tgtcgccctt attccctttt ttgcggcatt
     1081 ttgccttcct gtttttgctc acccagaaac gctggtgaaa gtaaaagatg ctgaagatca
     1141 gttgggtgca cgagtgggtt acatcgaact ggatctcaac agcggtaaga tccttgagag
     1201 ttttcgcccc gaagaacgtt ttccaatgat gagcactttt aaagttctgc tatgtggcgc
     1261 ggtattatcc cgtattgacg ccgggcaaga gcaactcggt cgccgcatac actattctca
     1321 gaatgacttg gttgagtact caccagtcac agaaaagcat cttacggatg gcatgacagt
     1381 aagagaatta tgcagtgctg ccataaccat gagtgataac actgcggcca acttacttct
     1441 gacaacgatc ggaggaccga aggagctaac cgcttttttg cacaacatgg gggatcatgt
     1501 aactcgcctt gatcgttggg aaccggagct gaatgaagcc ataccaaacg acgagcgtga
     1561 caccacgatg cctgcagcaa tggcaacaac gttgcgcaaa ctattaactg gcgaactact
     1621 tactctagct tcccggcaac aattaataga ctggatggag gcggataaag ttgcaggacc
     1681 acttctgcgc tcggcccttc cggctggctg gtttattgct gataaatctg gagccggtga
     1741 gcgtgggtct cgcggtatca ttgcagcact ggggccagat ggtaagccct cccgtatcgt
     1801 agttatctac acgacgggga gtcaggcaac tatggatgaa cgaaatagac agatcgctga
     1861 gataggtgcc tcactgatta agcattggta actgtcagac caagtttact catatatact
     1921 ttagattgat ttaaaacttc atttttaatt taaaaggatc taggtgaaga tcctttttga
     1981 taatctcatg accaaaatcc cttaacgtga gttttcgttc cactgagcgt cagaccccgt
     2041 agaaaagatc aaaggatctt cttgagatcc tttttttctg cgcgtaatct gctgcttgca
     2101 aacaaaaaaa ccaccgctac cagcggtggt ttgtttgccg gatcaagagc taccaactct
     2161 ttttccgaag gtaactggct tcagcagagc gcagatacca aatactgtcc ttctagtgta
     2221 gccgtagtta ggccaccact tcaagaactc tgtagcaccg cctacatacc tcgctctgct
     2281 aatcctgtta ccagtggctg ctgccagtgg cgataagtcg tgtcttaccg ggttggactc
     2341 aagacgatag ttaccggata aggcgcagcg gtcgggctga acggggggtt cgtgcacaca
     2401 gcccagcttg gagcgaacga cctacaccga actgagatac ctacagcgtg agctatgaga
     2461 aagcgccacg cttcccgaag ggagaaaggc ggacaggtat ccggtaagcg gcagggtcgg
     2521 aacaggagag cgcacgaggg agcttccagg gggaaacgcc tggtatcttt atagtcctgt
     2581 cgggtttcgc cacctctgac ttgagcgtcg atttttgtga tgctcgtcag gggggcggag
     2641 cctatggaaa aacgccagca acgcggcctt tttacggttc ctggcctttt gctggccttt
     2701 tgctcacatg ttctttcctg cgttatcccc tgattctgtg gataaccgta ttaccgcctt
     2761 tgagtgagct gataccgctc gccgcagccg aacgaccgag cgcagcgagt cagtgagcga
     2821 ggaagcggaa gagcgcctga tgcggtattt tctccttacg catctgtgcg gtatttcaca
     2881 ccgcaatggt gcactctcag tacaatctgc tctgatgccg catagttaag ccagtataca
     2941 ctccgctatc gctacgtgac tgggtcatgg ctgcgccccg acacccgcca acacccgctg
     3001 acgcgccctg acgggcttgt ctgctcccgg catccgctta cagacaagct gtgaccgtct
     3061 ccgggagctg catgtgtcag aggttttcac cgtcatcacc gaaacgcgcg aggcagctgc
     3121 ggtaaagctc atcagcgtgg tcgtgaagcg attcacagat gtctgcctgt tcatccgcgt
     3181 ccagctcgtt gagtttctcc agaagcgtta atgtctggct tctgataaag cgggccatgt
     3241 taagggcggt tttttcctgt ttggtcactg atgcctccgt gtaaggggga tttctgttca
     3301 tgggggtaat gataccgatg aaacgagaga ggatgctcac gatacgggtt actgatgatg
     3361 aacatgcccg gttactggaa cgttgtgagg gtaaacaact ggcggtatgg atgcggcggg
     3421 accagagaaa aatcactcag ggtcaatgcc agcgcttcgt taatacagat gtaggtgttc
     3481 cacagggtag ccagcagcat cctgcgatgc agatccggaa cataatggtg cagggcgctg
     3541 acttccgcgt ttccagactt tacgaaacac ggaaaccgaa gaccattcat gttgttgctc
     3601 aggtcgcaga cgttttgcag cagcagtcgc ttcacgttcg ctcgcgtatc ggtgattcat
     3661 tctgctaacc
//
