>Addgene plasmid #112890 | pGDP3 arr | depositor partial sequence | sequence record 222537 | arr sequence
ATGGTAAAAGATTGGATTCCCATCTCTCATGATAATTACAAGCAGGTGCAAGGACCGTTCTATCATGGAA
CCAAAGCCAATTTGGCGATTGGTGACTTGCTAACCACAGGGTTCATCTCTCATTTCGAGGACGGTCGTAT
TCTTAAGCACATCTACTTTTCAGCCTTGATGGAGCCAGCAGTTTGGGGAGCTGAACTTGCTATGTCACTG
TCTGGCCTCGAGGGTCGCGGCTACATATACATAGTTGAGCCAACAGGACCGTTCGAAGACGATCCGAATC
TTACGAACAAAAAATTTCCCGGTAATCCAACACAGTCCTATAGAACCTGCGAACCCTTGAGAATTGTTGG
CGTTGTTGAAGACTGGGAGGGGCATCCTGTTGAATTAATAAGGGGAATGTTGGATTCGTTAGAGGACTTA
AAGCGCCGTGGTTTACACGTCATTGAAGACTAG
